>Addgene plasmid #174103 | pGreenFire_blastocidin | addgene full sequence | sequence record 348595 | Addgene NGS Result
GCCCGCCATGAAGATCGAGTGCCGCATCACCGGCACCCTGAACGGCGTGGAGTTCGAGCTGGTGGGCGGC
GGAGAGGGCACCCCCGAGCAGGGCCGCATGACCAACAAGATGAAGAGCACCAAAGGCGCCCTGACCTTCA
GCCCCTACCTGCTGAGCCACGTGATGGGCTACGGCTTCTACCACTTCGGCACCTACCCCAGCGGCTACGA
GAACCCCTTCCTGCACGCCATCAACAACGGCGGCTACACCAACACCCGCATCGAGAAGTACGAGGACGGC
GGCGTGCTGCACGTGAGCTTCAGCTACCGCTACGAGGCCGGCCGCGTGATCGGCGACTTCAAGGTGGTGG
GCACCGGCTTCCCCGAGGACAGCGTGATCTTCACCGACAAGATCATCCGCAGCAACGCCACCGTGGAGCA
CCTGCACCCCATGGGCGATAACGTGCTGGTGGGCAGCTTCGCCCGCACCTTCAGCCTGCGCGACGGCGGC
TACTACAGCTTCGTGGTGGACAGCCACATGCACTTCAAGAGCGCCATCCACCCCAGCATCCTGCAGAACG
GGGGCCCCATGTTCGCCTTCCGCCGCGTGGAGGAGCTGCACAGCAACACCGAGCTGGGCATCGTGGAGTA
CCAGCACGCCTTCAAGACCCCCATCGCCTTCGCCAGATCTCGAGATATCAGCCATGGCTTCCCGCCGGCG
GTGGCGGCGCAGGATGATGGCACGCTGCCCATGTCTTGTGCCCAGGAGAGCGGGATGGACCGTCACCCTG
CAGCCTGTGCTTCTGCTAGGATCAATGTGACCGGTGAGGGCAGAGGAAGTCTTCTAACATGCGGTGACGT
GGAGGAGAATCCCGGCCCTTCCGGTATGGAAGACGCCAAAAACATAAAGAAAGGCCCGGCGCCATTCTAT
CCACTAGAGGATGGAACCGCTGGAGAGCAACTGCATAAGGCTATGAAGAGATACGCCCTGGTTCCTGGAA
CAATTGCTTTTACAGATGCACATATCGAGGTGAACATCACGTACGCGGAATACTTCGAAATGTCCGTTCG
GTTGGCAGAAGCTATGAAACGATATGGGCTGAATACAAATCACAGAATCGTCGTATGCAGTGAAAACTCT
CTTCAATTCTTTATGCCGGTGTTGGGCGCGTTATTTATCGGAGTTGCAGTTGCGCCCGCGAACGACATTT
ATAATGAACGTGAATTGCTCAACAGTATGAACATTTCGCAGCCTACCGTAGTGTTTGTTTCCAAAAAGGG
GTTGCAAAAAATTTTGAACGTGCAAAAAAAATTACCAATAATCCAGAAAATTATTATCATGGATTCTAAA
ACGGATTACCAGGGATTTCAGTCGATGTACACGTTCGTCACATCTCATCTACCTCCCGGTTTTAATGAAT
ACGATTTTGTACCAGAGTCCTTTGATCGTGACAAAACAATTGCACTGATAATGAACTCCTCTGGATCTAC
TGGGTTACCTAAGGGTGTGGCCCTTCCGCATAGAACTGCCTGCGTCAGATTCTCGCATGCCAGAGATCCT
ATTTTTGGCAATCAAATCATTCCGGATACTGCGATTTTAAGTGTTGTTCCATTCCATCACGGTTTTGGAA
TGTTTACTACACTCGGATATTTGATATGTGGATTTCGAGTCGTCTTAATGTATAGATTTGAAGAAGAGCT
GTTTTTACGATCCCTTCAGGATTACAAAATTCAAAGTGCGTTGCTAGTACCAACCCTATTTTCATTCTTC
GCCAAAAGCACTCTGATTGACAAATACGATTTATCTAATTTACACGAAATTGCTTCTGGGGGCGCACCTC
TTTCGAAAGAAGTCGGGGAGGCGGTTGCAAAACGCTTCCATCTTCCAGGGATACGACAAGGATATGGGCT
CACTGAGACTACATCAGCTATTCTGATTACACCCGAGGGGGATGATAAACCGGGCGCGGTCGGTAAAGTT
GTTCCATTTTTTGAAGCGAAGGTTGTGGATCTGGATACCGGGAAAACGCTGGGCGTTAATCAGAGAGGCG
AATTATGTGTCAGAGGACCTATGATTATGTCCGGTTATGTAAACAATCCGGAAGCGACCAACGCCTTGAT
TGACAAGGATGGATGGCTACATTCTGGAGACATAGCTTACTGGGACGAAGACGAACACTTCTTCATAGTT
GACCGCTTGAAGTCTTTAATTAAATACAAAGGATACCAGGTGGCCCCCGCTGAATTGGAGTCGATATTGT
TACAACACCCCAACATCTTCGACGCGGGCGTGGCAGGTCTTCCCGACGATGACGCCGGTGAACTTCCCGC
CGCCGTTGTTGTTTTGGAGCACGGAAAGACGATGACGGAAAAAGAGATCGTGGATTACGTCGCCAGTCAA
GTAACAACCGCGAAAAAGTTGCGCGGAGGAGTTGTGTTTGTGGACGAAGTACCGAAAGGTCTTACCGGAA
AACTCGACGCAAGAAAAATCAGAGAGATCCTCATAAAGGCCAAGAAGGGCGGAAAGTCCAAATTGTAAGG
ATCCTCGACTCGACAATCAACCTCTGGATTACAAAATTTGTGAAAGATTGACTGGTATTCTTAACTATGT
TGCTCCTTTTACGCTATGTGGATACGCTGCTTTAATGCCTTTGTATCATGCTATTGCTTCCCGTATGGCT
TTCATTTTCTCCTCCTTGTATAAATCCTGGTTGCTGTCTCTTTATGAGGAGTTGTGGCCCGTTGTCAGGC
AACGTGGCGTGGTGTGCACTGTGTTTGCTGACGCAACCCCCACTGGTTGGGGCATTGCCACCACCTGTCA
GCTCCTTTCCGGGACTTTCGCTTTCCCCCTCCCTATTGCCACGGCGGAACTCATCGCCGCCTGCCTTGCC
CGCTGCTGGACAGGGGCTCGGCTGTTGGGCACTGACAATTCCGTGGTGTTGTCGGGGAAGCTGACGTCCT
TTCCATGGCTGCTCGCCTGTGTTGCCACCTGGATTCTGCGCGGGACGTCCTTCTGCTACGTCCCTTCGGC
CCTCAATCCAGCGGACCTTCCTTCCCGCGGCCTGCTGCCGGCTCTGCGGCCTCTTCCGCATCTTCGCCTT
CGCCCTCAGACGAGTCGGATCTCCCTTTGGGCCGCCTCCCCGCCTGGAATTAATTCGAGCTCGGTACCAA
GGATCTGCGATCGCTCCGGTGCCCGTCAGTGGGCAGAGCGCACATCGCCCACAGTCCCCGAGAAGTTGGG
GGGAGGGGTCGGCAATTGAACGGGTGCCTAGAGAAGGTGGCGCGGGGTAAACTGGGAAAGTGATGTCGTG
TACTGGCTCCGCCTTTTTCCCGAGGGTGGGGGAGAACCGTATATAAGTGCAGTAGTCGCCGTGAACGTTC
TTTTTCGCAACGGGTTTGCCGCCAGAACACAGCTGAAGCTTCGAGGGGCTCGCATCTCTCCTTCACGCGC
CCGCCGCCCTACCTGAGGCCGCCATCCACGCCGGTTGAGTCGCGTTCTGCCGCCTCCCGCCTGTGGTGCC
TCCTGAACTGCGTCCGCCGTCTAGGTAAGTTTAAAGCTCAGGTCGAGACCGGGCCTTTGTCCGGCGCTCC
CTTGGAGCCTACCTAGACTCAGCCGGCTCTCCACGCTTTGCCTGACCCTGCTTGCTCAACTCTACGTCTT
TGTTTCGTTTTCTGTTCTGCGCCGTTACAGATCCAAGCTGTGACCGGCGCCTACGCTAGATGGCCAAGCC
TTTGTCTCAAGAAGAATCCACCCTCATTGAAAGAGCAACGGCTACAATCAACAGCATCCCCATCTCTGAA
GACTACAGCGTCGCCAGCGCAGCTCTCTCTAGCGACGGCCGCATCTTCACTGGTGTCAATGTATATCATT
TTACTGGGGGACCTTGTGCAGAACTCGTGGTGCTGGGCACTGCTGCTGCTGCGGCAGCTGGCAACCTGAC
TTGTATCGTCGCGATCGGAAATGAGAACAGGGGCATCTTGAGCCCCTGCGGACGGTGCCGACAGGTGCTT
CTCGATCTGCATCCTGGGATCAAAGCCATAGTGAAGGACAGTGATGGACAGCCGACGGCAGTTGGGATTC
GTGAATTGCTGCCCTCTGGTTATGTGTGGGAGGGCTAATGAGGTACCTTTAAGACCAATGACTTACAAGG
CAGCTGTAGATCTTAGCCACTTTTTAAAAGAAAAGGGGGGACTGGAAGGGCTAATTCACTCCCAACGAAG
ATAAGATCTGCTTTTTGCTTGTACTGGGTCTCTCTGGTTAGACCAGATCTGAGCCTGGGAGCTCTCTGGC
TAACTAGGGAACCCACTGCTTAAGCCTCAATAAAGCTTGCCTTGAGTGCTTCAAGTAGTGTGTGCCCGTC
TGTTGTGTGACTCTGGTAACTAGAGATCCCTCAGACCCTTTTAGTCAGTGTGGAAAATCTCTAGCAGTAG
TAGTTCATGTCATCTTATTATTCAGTATTTATAACTTGCAAAGAAATGAATATCAGAGAGTGAGAGGAAC
TTGTTTATTGCAGCTTATAATGGTTACAAATAAAGCAATAGCATCACAAATTTCACAAATAAAGCATTTT
TTTCACTGCATTCTAGTTGTGGTTTGTCCAAACTCATCAATGTATCTTATCATGTCTGGCTCTAGCTATC
CCGCCCCTAACTCCGCCCATCCCGCCCCTAACTCCGCCCAGTTCCGCCCATTCTCCGCCCCATGGCTGAC
TAATTTTTTTTATTTATGCAGAGGCCGAGGCCGCCTCGGCCTCTGAGCTATTCCAGAAGTAGTGAGGAGG
CTTTTTTGGAGGCCTAGACTTTTGCAGAGACCAAATTCGTAATCATGTCATAGCTGTTTCCTGTGTGAAA
TTGTTATCCGCTCACAATTCCACACAACATACGAGCCGGAAGCATAAAGTGTAAAGCCTGGGGTGCCTAA
TGAGTGAGCTAACTCACATTAATTGCGTTGCGCTCACTGCCCGCTTTCCAGTCGGGAAACCTGTCGTGCC
AGCTGCATTAATGAATCGGCCAACGCGCGGGGAGAGGCGGTTTGCGTATTGGGCGCTCTTCCGCTTCCTC
GCTCACTGACTCGCTGCGCTCGGTCGTTCGGCTGCGGCGAGCGGTATCAGCTCACTCAAAGGCGGTAATA
CGGTTATCCACAGAATCAGGGGATAACGCAGGAAAGAACATGTGAGCAAAAGGCCAGCAAAAGGCCAGGA
ACCGTAAAAAGGCCGCGTTGCTGGCGTTTTTCCATAGGCTCCGCCCCCCTGACGAGCATCACAAAAATCG
ACGCTCAAGTCAGAGGTGGCGAAACCCGACAGGACTATAAAGATACCAGGCGTTTCCCCCTGGAAGCTCC
CTCGTGCGCTCTCCTGTTCCGACCCTGCCGCTTACCGGATACCTGTCCGCCTTTCTCCCTTCGGGAAGCG
TGGCGCTTTCTCATAGCTCACGCTGTAGGTATCTCAGTTCGGTGTAGGTCGTTCGCTCCAAGCTGGGCTG
TGTGCACGAACCCCCCGTTCAGCCCGACCGCTGCGCCTTATCCGGTAACTATCGTCTTGAGTCCAACCCG
GTAAGACACGACTTATCGCCACTGGCAGCAGCCACTGGTAACAGGATTAGCAGAGCGAGGTATGTAGGCG
GTGCTACAGAGTTCTTGAAGTGGTGGCCTAACTACGGCTACACTAGAAGAACAGTATTTGGTATCTGCGC
TCTGCTGAAGCCAGTTACCTTCGGAAAAAGAGTTGGTAGCTCTTGATCCGGCAAACAAACCACCGCTGGT
AGCGGTGGTTTTTTTGTTTGCAAGCAGCAGATTACGCGCAGAAAAAAAGGATCTCAAGAAGATCCTTTGA
TCTTTTCTACGGGGTCTGACGCTCAGTGGAACGAAAACTCACGTTAAGGGATTTTGGTCATGAGATTATC
AAAAAGGATCTTCACCTAGATCCTTTTAAATTAAAAATGAAGTTTTAAATCAATCTAAAGTATATATGAG
TAAACTTGGTCTGACAGTTACCAATGCTTAATCAGTGAGGCACCTATCTCAGCGATCTGTCTATTTCGTT
CATCCATAGTTGCCTGACTCCCCGTCGTGTAGATAACTACGATACGGGAGGGCTTACCATCTGGCCCCAG
TGCTGCAATGATACCGCGAGACCCACGCTCACCGGCTCCAGATTTATCAGCAATAAACCAGCCAGCCGGA
AGGGCCGAGCGCAGAAGTGGTCCTGCAACTTTATCCGCCTCCATCCAGTCTATTAATTGTTGCCGGGAAG
CTAGAGTAAGTAGTTCGCCAGTTAATAGTTTGCGCAACGTTGTTGCCATTGCTACAGGCATCGTGGTGTC
ACGCTCGTCGTTTGGTATGGCTTCATTCAGCTCCGGTTCCCAACGATCAAGGCGAGTTACATGATCCCCC
ATGTTGTGCAAAAAAGCGGTTAGCTCCTTCGGTCCTCCGATCGTTGTCAGAAGTAAGTTGGCCGCAGTGT
TATCACTCATGGTTATGGCAGCACTGCATAATTCTCTTACTGTCATGCCATCCGTAAGATGCTTTTCTGT
GACTGGTGAGTACTCAACCAAGTCATTCTGAGAATAGTGTATGCGGCGACCGAGTTGCTCTTGCCCGGCG
TCAATACGGGATAATACCGCGCCACATAGCAGAACTTTAAAAGTGCTCATCATTGGAAAACGTTCTTCGG
GGCGAAAACTCTCAAGGATCTTACCGCTGTTGAGATCCAGTTCGATGTAACCCACTCGTGCACCCAACTG
ATCTTCAGCATCTTTTACTTTCACCAGCGTTTCTGGGTGAGCAAAAACAGGAAGGCAAAATGCCGCAAAA
AAGGGAATAAGGGCGACACGGAAATGTTGAATACTCATACTCTTCCTTTTTCAATATTATTGAAGCATTT
ATCAGGGTTATTGTCTCATGAGCGGATACATATTTGAATGTATTTAGAAAAATAAACAAATAGGGGTTCC
GCGCACATTTCCCCGAAAAGTGCCACCTGACGTCTAAGAAACCATTATTATCATGACATTAACCTATAAA
AATAGGCGTATCACGAGGCCCTTTCGTCTCGCGCGTTTCGGTGATGACGGTGAAAACCTCTGACACATGC
AGCTCCCGGAGACGGTCACAGCTTGTCTGTAAGCGGATGCCGGGAGCAGACAAGCCCGTCAGGGCGCGTC
AGCGGGTGTTGGCGGGTGTCGGGGCTGGCTTAACTATGCGGCATCAGAGCAGATTGTACTGAGAGTGCAC
CATATGCGGTGTGAAATACCGCACAGATGCGTAAGGAGAAAATACCGCATCAGGCGCCATTCGCCATTCA
GGCTGCGCAACTGTTGGGAAGGGCGATCGGTGCGGGCCTCTTCGCTATTACGCCAGCTGGCGAAAGGGGG
ATGTGCTGCAAGGCGATTAAGTTGGGTAACGCCAGGGTTTTCCCAGTCACGACGTTGTAAAACGACGGCC
AGTGCCAAGCTGACGCGTGTAGTCTTATGCAATACTCTTGTAGTCTTGCAACATGGTAACGATGAGTTAG
CAACATGCCTTACAAGGAGAGAAAAAGCACCGTGCATGCCGATTGGTGGAAGTAAGGTGGTACGATCGTG
CCTTATTAGGAAGGCAACAGACGGGTCTGACATGGATTGGACGAACCACTGAATTGCCGCATTGCAGAGA
TATTGTATTTAAGTGCCTAGCTCGATACATAAACGGGTCTCTCTGGTTAGACCAGATCTGAGCCTGGGAG
CTCTCTGGCTAACTAGGGAACCCACTGCTTAAGCCTCAATAAAGCTTGCCTTGAGTGCTTCAAGTAGTGT
GTGCCCGTCTGTTGTGTGACTCTGGTAACTAGAGATCCCTCAGACCCTTTTAGTCAGTGTGGAAAATCTC
TAGCAGTGGCGCCCGAACAGGGACTTGAAAGCGAAAGGGAAACCAGAGGAGCTCTCTCGACGCAGGACTC
GGCTTGCTGAAGCGCGCACGGCAAGAGGCGAGGGGCGGCGACTGGTGAGTACGCCAAAAATTTTGACTAG
CGGAGGCTAGAAGGAGAGAGATGGGTGCGAGAGCGTCAGTATTAAGCGGGGGAGAATTAGATCGCGATGG
GAAAAAATTCGGTTAAGGCCAGGGGGAAAGAAAAAATATAAATTAAAACATATAGTATGGGCAAGCAGGG
AGCTAGAACGATTCGCAGTTAATCCTGGCCTGTTAGAAACATCAGAAGGCTGTAGACAAATACTGGGACA
GCTACAACCATCCCTTCAGACAGGATCAGAAGAACTTAGATCATTATATAATACAGTAGCAACCCTCTAT
TGTGTGCATCAAAGGATAGAGATAAAAGACACCAAGGAAGCTTTAGACAAGATAGAGGAAGAGCAAAACA
AAAGTAAGACCACCGCACAGCAAGCGGCCGCTGATCTTCAGACCTGGAGGAGGAGATATGAGGGACAATT
GGAGAAGTGAATTATATAAATATAAAGTAGTAAAAATTGAACCATTAGGAGTAGCACCCACCAAGGCAAA
GAGAAGAGTGGTGCAGAGAGAAAAAAGAGCAGTGGGAATAGGAGCTTTGTTCCTTGGGTTCTTGGGAGCA
GCAGGAAGCACTATGGGCGCAGCGTCAATGACGCTGACGGTACAGGCCAGACAATTATTGTCTGGTATAG
TGCAGCAGCAGAACAATTTGCTGAGGGCTATTGAGGCGCAACAGCATCTGTTGCAACTCACAGTCTGGGG
CATCAAGCAGCTCCAGGCAAGAATCCTGGCTGTGGAAAGATACCTAAAGGATCAACAGCTCCTGGGGATT
TGGGGTTGCTCTGGAAAACTCATTTGCACCACTGCTGTGCCTTGGAATGCTAGTTGGAGTAATAAATCTC
TGGAACAGATTTGGAATCACACGACCTGGATGGAGTGGGACAGAGAAATTAACAATTACACAAGCTTAAT
ACACTCCTTAATTGAAGAATCGCAAAACCAGCAAGAAAAGAATGAACAAGAATTATTGGAATTAGATAAA
TGGGCAAGTTTGTGGAATTGGTTTAACATAACAAATTGGCTGTGGTATATAAAATTATTCATAATGATAG
TAGGAGGCTTGGTAGGTTTAAGAATAGTTTTTGCTGTACTTTCTATAGTGAATAGAGTTAGGCAGGGATA
TTCACCATTATCGTTTCAGACCCACCTCCCAACCCCGAGGGGACCCGACAGGCCCGAAGGAATAGAAGAA
GAAGGTGGAGAGAGAGACAGAGACAGATCCATTCGATTAGTGAACGGATCTCGACGGTATCGGTTAACTT
TTAAAAGAAAAGGGGGGATTGGGGGGTACAGTGCAGGGGAAAGAATAGTAGACATAATAGCAACAGACAT
ACAAACTAAAGAATTACAAAAACAAATTACAAAATTCAAAATTTTATCGATGAATTCTAGAACTAGTTAG
GCGTGTACGGTGGGAGGCCTATATAAGCAGAGCTCGTTTAGTGAACCGTCAGATCGCCTGGAGACGCCAT
CCACGCTGTTTTGACCTCCATAGAAGACACCGGGACCGATCCAGCCTCTCGACATTCGTTGGATCCGCCA
CCAT
Features (pLannotate 1.2.2; 30 found; start..end, strand, type, name):
    680..799     +  CDS            d1EGFP (fragment): EGFP destabilized by fusion to a mutated version of residues 422-461 of mouse ornithine decarboxylase, giving an in vivo half-life of ~1 hour mammalian codon-optimized
    866..2515    +  CDS            LUCI_PHOPY: Experimental evidence at protein level: Swiss-Prot protein existence level 1. Produces green light with a wavelength of 562 nm. From Photinus pyralis (Common eastern firefly) (Lampyris pyralis).
   2535..3123    +  misc_feature   WPRE: woodchuck hepatitis virus posttranscriptional regulatory element
   3132..3148    +  misc_feature   MCS (fragment): pUC18/19 multiple cloning site
   3181..3392    +  promoter       EF-1α core promoter: core promoter for human elongation factor EF-1α
   3405..3673    +  LTR            5' LTR (truncated): truncated 5' long terminal repeat (LTR) from human T-cell leukemia virus (HTLV) type 1
   3700..4098    +  CDS            BSD: blasticidin S deaminase; Aspergillus terreus BSD; confers resistance to blasticidin
   4100..4240    +  CDS            nef (fragment): NEF_HV1LA - Experimental evidence at protein level: Swiss-Prot protein existence level 1. Extracellular Nef protein targets CD4(+) T-lymphocytes for apoptosis by interacting with CXCR4 surface receptors. From Human immunodeficiency virus type 1 group M subtype B (isolate Lai) (HIV-1).
   4226..4406    +  LTR            5' LTR (truncated): truncated 5' long terminal repeat (LTR) from HIV-1
   4478..4599    +  polyA_signal   SV40 poly(A) signal: SV40 polyadenylation signal
   4639..4774    +  rep_origin     SV40 ori: SV40 origin of replication
   4831..4847    -  protein_bind   lac operator: The lac repressor binds to the lac operator to inhibit transcription in E. coli. This inhibition can be relieved by adding lactose or isopropyl-β-D-thiogalactopyranoside (IPTG). lac repressor encoded by lacI
   4855..4885    -  promoter       lac promoter: promoter for the E. coli lac operon
   4900..4921    -  protein_bind   CAP binding site: CAP binding activates transcription in the presence of cAMP. E. coli catabolite activator protein
   4934..5026    -  CDS            lacI (fragment): lac repressor; lacI; The lac repressor binds to the lac operator to inhibit transcription in E. coli. This inhibition can be relieved by adding lactose or isopropyl-β-D-thiogalactopyranoside (IPTG).
   5209..5797    -  rep_origin     ori: high-copy-number ColE1/pMB1/pBR322/pUC origin of replication
   5968..6828    -  CDS            AmpR: β-lactamase; bla; confers resistance to ampicillin, carbenicillin, and related antibiotics
   6829..6933    -  promoter       AmpR promoter: bla
   7028..7063    +  CDS            rop (fragment): Rop protein, which maintains plasmids at low copy number; rop
   7165..7264    +  misc_feature   bom (fragment): basis of mobility region from pBR322
   7270..7424    -  CDS            lacZα (fragment): LacZα fragment of β-galactosidase; lacZ fragment
   7438..7664    +  promoter       RSV promoter: Rous sarcoma virus enhancer/promoter
   7665..7845    +  LTR            5' LTR (truncated): truncated 5' long terminal repeat (LTR) from HIV-1
   7892..8017    +  misc_feature   HIV-1 Ψ: packaging signal of human immunodeficiency virus type 1
   8001..8364    +  CDS            HIV-1 gag (fragment): gag protein from human immunodeficiency virus 1; gag
   8510..8743    +  misc_feature   RRE: The Rev response element (RRE) of HIV-1 allows for Rev-dependent mRNA export from the nucleus to the cytoplasm.
   9120..9220    +  CDS            Rev (fragment): human immunodeficiency virus 1 (HIV-1) Rev protein; rev; enhances nuclear export of unspliced and incompletely spliced viral mRNAs
   9239..9355    +  misc_feature   cPPT/CTS: central polypurine tract and central termination sequence of HIV-1
   9378..9414    +  promoter       minimal CMV promoter (fragment): human cytomegalovirus (CMV) immediate early promoter
   9523..664     +  CDS            ppluGFP2 (across the origin): ppluGFP2 is a basic (constitutively fluorescent) green fluorescent protein published in 2004, derived from Pontellina plumata.
