[The description below was written by a language model from this plasmid's Addgene catalogue record and pLannotate feature annotations shown in this document.]
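Description:
pGreenFire_blastocidin is an empty lentiviral reporter backbone intended as the cloning recipient for massively parallel reporter assay (MPRA) libraries. It is a modified pGreenFire vector; the record says only that the changes were made by mutagenesis and infusion cloning. In bacteria it is maintained through a high-copy ColE1/pUC-type origin and selected with ampicillin via the β-lactamase gene. The catalogue lists a backbone size of 9,697 bp, whereas the sequenced record behind the feature table is 9,524 nt, a discrepancy the record does not explain.

The viral portion has a third-generation arrangement. An RSV promoter drives a truncated HIV-1 5' LTR, followed by the Ψ packaging signal, a gag fragment, the Rev response element and the cPPT/CTS. A truncated 3' LTR, an SV40 polyadenylation signal and an SV40 origin close the cassette. Downstream of the cPPT lies a minimal CMV promoter fragment, which on its own gives little transcription, so candidate regulatory sequences placed near it can be scored by the reporter output they produce. The exact cloning site is not annotated.

This minimal promoter precedes a copepod green fluorescent protein (ppluGFP2) carrying an ornithine decarboxylase-derived destabilising tail. That tail is the region annotated as a d1EGFP fragment, and it shortens reporter half-life. Firefly luciferase and a WPRE, which enhances transcript expression, follow. The element linking the GFP and luciferase coding sequences is not annotated. A separate cassette uses an EF-1α core promoter with an HTLV-1 LTR segment to express blasticidin S deaminase. This allows blasticidin selection of transduced mammalian cells independently of reporter activity. The associated publication concerns functional regulatory variants linked to neuropsychiatric disease.
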