Addgene plasmid #174103: pGreenFire_blastocidin
Purpose: (Empty Backbone) pGreenFire MPRA plasmid for cloning
Depositing lab: Paul Khavari. Depositing organization: Stanford University. Publication: Integrative analyses highlight functional regulatory variants associated with neuropsychiatric diseases. Guo MG, Reynolds DL, Ang CE, Liu Y, Zhao Y, Donohue LKH, Siprashvili Z, Yang X, Yoo Y, Mondal S, Hong A, Kain J, Meservey L, Fabo T, Elfaki I, Kellman LN, Abell NS, Pershad Y, Bayat V, Etminani P, Holodniy M, Geschwind DH, Montgomery SB, Duncan LE, Urban AE, Altman RB, Wernig M, Khavari PA. Nat Genet. 2023 Nov;55(11):1876-1891. doi: 10.1038/s41588-023-01533-5. Epub 2023 Oct 19. PubMed 37857935.
Backbone
  Vector backbone: pGreenFire[
  Backbone size (bp): 9697
  Modifications to backbone: mutagenesis and infusion cloning
  Vector type: Lentiviral
  Selectable markers: Blasticidin
Growth in bacteria
  Bacterial resistance: Ampicillin, 100 μg/mL
  Growth temperature: 37°C
  Growth strain: NEB Stable
  Copy number: Unknown
Terms and licenses: Academic/Nonprofit Terms; Industry Terms: Not Available to Industry
How to cite: pGreenFire_blastocidin was a gift from Paul Khavari (Addgene plasmid # 174103 ; http://n2t.net/addgene:174103 ; RRID:Addgene_174103)
